Addgene plasmid #71984: Ntng1.a-AP-His
Purpose: Expresses the extracellular region of the Netrin G1, isoform a protein (truncated immediately upstream of propeptide cleavage and GPI-attachement site), C-terminally fused to alkaline phosphatase + 6X histidine tag.
Depositing lab: Woj Wojtowicz. Depositing organization: University of California, Berkeley. Publication: An extracellular biochemical screen reveals that FLRTs and Unc5s mediate neuronal subtype recognition in the retina. Visser JJ, Cheng Y, Perry SC, Chastain AB, Parsa B, Masri SS, Ray TA, Kay JN, Wojtowicz WM. Elife. 2015 Dec 3;4. pii: e08149. doi: 10.7554/eLife.08149. PubMed 26633812.
Backbone
  Vector backbone: pCMVi-SV40ori
  Vector type: Mammalian Expression
Growth in bacteria
  Bacterial resistance: Ampicillin, 100 μg/mL
  Growth temperature: 37°C
  Growth strain: DH5alpha
  Copy number: High Copy
Gene/Insert
  Gene/Insert name: Ntng1.a (alt names: Netrin G1, isoform a; Lmnt1; NCBI gene ID 80883; Reference sequence NM_030699.2)
  Species: M. musculus (mouse)
  Insert size (bp): 1500
  Entrez Gene: Ntng1 (a.k.a. A930010C08Rik, AI853992, Lmnt1)
  Promoter: CMV
  Tag / fusion protein: AP-His (C terminal on backbone)
  Cloning method: Restriction Enzyme; 5′ cloning site NotI (not destroyed); 3′ cloning site SpeI (not destroyed)
  Sequencing primers: 5′ GTCAGAGGTAACTCCCGTTGC; 3′ GAGGTTCTTGGCGGCTGTC
Terms and licenses: Academic/Nonprofit Terms; Industry Terms: Not Available to Industry
How to cite: Ntng1.a-AP-His was a gift from Woj Wojtowicz (Addgene plasmid # 71984 ; http://n2t.net/addgene:71984 ; RRID:Addgene_71984)
