[The description below was written by a language model from this plasmid's Addgene catalogue record and pLannotate feature annotations shown in this document.]
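Description:
Ntng1.a-AP-His is a mammalian expression plasmid (about 8 kb) built on the pCMVi-SV40ori backbone and designed to produce a secreted, tagged form of the mouse Netrin G1 isoform a ectodomain. It is propagated in E. coli as a high-copy plasmid through a ColE1/pUC-type origin and selected with ampicillin via the β-lactamase gene. The backbone also carries an f1 phage origin and short remnants of rop, bom and lacZα that have no evident role in the construct's use. An SV40 enhancer/early promoter region, which contains the SV40 origin reflected in the backbone name, would allow episomal amplification in cells expressing large T antigen.

Expression is driven by the human CMV immediate early enhancer and promoter followed by CMV intron A, an arrangement that generally boosts transcript processing and expression, and is terminated by an SV40 polyadenylation signal. The roughly 1.5 kb Ntng1 fragment, cloned between NotI and SpeI sites, encodes the extracellular region truncated just upstream of the propeptide cleavage and GPI-attachment site, so the protein is released rather than tethered to the membrane. It is fused in frame at its C terminus to human placental alkaline phosphatase and, according to the catalogue entry, a 6X histidine tag. The His tag is not separately annotated in the feature table. The phosphatase moiety provides an enzymatic readout for detecting binding, while the His tag permits capture or purification. The associated publication describes an extracellular biochemical screen for interactions among neuronal recognition proteins in the retina, consistent with use of this construct as a soluble binding probe in such assays.
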