Features (pLannotate 1.2.2; 14 found; start..end, strand, type, name):
     25..408     +  enhancer       CMV enhancer: human cytomegalovirus immediate early enhancer
    410..609     +  promoter       CMV promoter: human cytomegalovirus (CMV) immediate early promoter
    748..1573    +  intron         CMV intron A: human cytomegalovirus intron A (Chapman et al., 1991)
   1610..3127    +  CDS            Ntng1 (fragment): NTNG1_MOUSE - Also known as Kiaa0976, Lmnt1. Experimental evidence at protein level: Swiss-Prot protein existence level 1. Involved in controlling patterning and neuronal circuit formation at the laminar, cellular, subcellular and synaptic levels. Promotes neurite outgrowth of both axons and dendrites. From Mus musculus (Mouse).
   3128..4579    +  CDS            SEAP: secreted alkaline phosphatase from human placenta The natural enzyme has a C-terminal transmembrane sequence that is replaced by a GPI anchor.
   4638..4759    +  polyA_signal   SV40 poly(A) signal: SV40 polyadenylation signal
   4968..5556    -  rep_origin     ori: high-copy-number ColE1/pMB1/pBR322/pUC origin of replication
   5727..6587    -  CDS            AmpR: β-lactamase; bla; confers resistance to ampicillin, carbenicillin, and related antibiotics
   6588..6692    -  promoter       AmpR promoter: bla
   6787..6822    +  CDS            rop (fragment): Rop protein, which maintains plasmids at low copy number; rop
   6845..7175    +  promoter       SV40 promoter: SV40 enhancer and early promoter
   7298..7397    +  misc_feature   bom (fragment): basis of mobility region from pBR322
   7425..7853    -  rep_origin     f1 ori (sequence partly withheld): f1 bacteriophage origin of replication; arrow indicates direction of (+) strand synthesis
   7857..8014    -  CDS            lacZα (fragment): LacZα fragment of β-galactosidase; lacZ fragment
>Addgene plasmid #71984 | Ntng1.a-AP-His | depositor full sequence | sequence record 131170 | Full Sequence
GTCGAGGTCTCGACGGTATCGATTGACATTGATTATTGACTAGCTAGTTATTAATAGTAATCAATTACGG
GGTCATTAGTTCATAGCCCATATATGGAGTTCCGCGTTACATAACTTACGGTAAATGGCCCGCCTGGCTG
ACCGCCCAACGACCCCCGCCCATTGACGTCAATAATGACGTATGTTCCCATAGTAACGCCAATAGGGACT
TTCCATTGACGTCAATGGGTGGAGTATTTACGGTAAACTGCCCACTTGGCAGTACATCAAGTGTATCATA
TGCCAAGTCCGCCCCCTATTGACGTCAATGACGGTAAATGGCCCGCCTGGCATTATGCCCAGTACATGAC
CTTACGGGACTTTCCTACTTGGCAGTACATCTACGTATTAGTCATCGCTATTACCATGGTGATGCGGTTT
TGGCAGTACACCAATGGGCGTGGATAGCGGTTTGACTCACGGGGATTTCCAAGTCTCCACCCCATTGACG
TCAATGGGAGTTTGTTTTGGCACCAAAATCAACGGGACTTTCCAAAATGTCGTAATAACCCCGCCCCGTT
GACGCAAATGGGCGGTAGGCGTGTACGGTGGGAGGTCTATATAAGCAGAGCTCGTTTAGTGAACCGTCAG
ATCGCCTGGAGACGCCATCCACGCTGTTTTGACCTCCATAGAAGACACCGGGACCGATCCAGCCTCCGCG
GCCGGGAACGGTGCATTGGAACGCGGATTCCCCGTGCCAAGAGTGACGTAAGTACCGCCTATAGACTCTA
TAGGCACACCCCTTTGGCTCTTATGCATGCTATACTGTTTTTGGCTTGGGGCCTATACACCCCCGCTTCC
ATATGCTATAGGTGATGGTATAGCTTAGCCTATAGGTGTGGGTTATTGACCATTATTGACCACTCCCCTA
TTGGTGACGATACTTTCCATTACTAATCCATAACATGGCTCTTTGCCACAACTATCTCTATTGGCTATAT
GCCAATACTCTGTCCTTCAGAGACTGACACGGACTCTGTATTTTTACAGGATGGGGTCCCATTTATTATT
TACAAATTCACATATACAACAACGCCGTCCCCCGTGCCCGCAGTTTTTATTAAACATAGCGTGGGATCTC
CACGCGAATCTCGGGTACGTGTTCCGGACATGGGCTCTTCTCCGGTAGCGGCGGAGCTTCCACATCCGAG
CCCTGGTCCCATGCCTCCAGCGGCTCATGGTCGCTCGGCAGCTCCTTGCTCCTAACAGTGGAGGCCAGAC
TTAGGCACAGCACAATGCCCACCACCACCAGTGTGCCGCACAAGGCCGTGGCGGTAGGGTATGTGTCTGA
AAATGAGCTCGGAGATTGGGCTCGCACCGCTGACGCAGATGGAAGACTTAAGGCAGCGGCAGAAGAAGAT
GCAGGCAGCTGAGTTGTTGTATTCTGATAAGAGTCAGAGGTAACTCCCGTTGCGGTGCTGTTAACGGTGG
AGGGCAGTGTAGTCTGAGCAGTACTCGTTGCTGCCGCGCGCGCCACCAGACATAATAGCTGACAGACTAA
CAGACTGTTCCTTTCCATGGGTCTTTTCTGCAGAAGCTTGAATTCTCGAGGATCCGCGGCCGCGCCACCA
TGTATTTGTCAAGATTCCTGTCGATCCATGCCCTGTGGGTGACAGTGTCCTCTGTGATGCAGCCCTACCT
TTTCGTGTGGGGACATTATGATGTATGTAAGAGCCTGATTTACACAGAAGAAGGCAAAGTTTGGGATTAC
ACAGCCTGCCAGCCGGAATCCACGGACATGACCAAGTATCTGAAAGTGAAACTGGACCCTCCGGATATTA
CCTGTGGAGACCCTCCAGAGTCCTTCTGTGCAATGGGCAACCCTTACATGTGCAATAATGAGTGTGATGC
GAGTACCCCTGAACTGGCACACCCTCCTGAGCTGATGTTTGATTTTGAAGGAAGACATCCCTCCACATTT
TGGCAGTCTGCTACTTGGAAGGAGTACCCCAAACCTCTCCAGGTTAACATCACTCTGTCTTGGAGCAAAA
CCATTGAACTCACAGACAACATAGTTATTACCTTTGAATCGGGGCGTCCAGACCAAATGATCCTAGAGAA
ATCTCTCGACTACGGACGAACATGGCAGCCCTATCAGTATTATGCCACAGACTGCCTCCATGCATTCCAC
ATGGACCCGAAATCCGTGAAGGATTTATCTCAGCACACGGTCTTGGAAATCATTTGCACGGAAGAGTACT
CCACTGGGTACTCCACGAATAGCAAAATAATCCACTTCGAGATCAAAGACAGGTTTGCGTTTTTCGCTGG
ACCTCGGCTACGAAATATGGCTTCCCTCTATGGACAGCTGGATACAACCAAGAAACTCAGAGATTTCTTC
ACTGTCACAGACCTGAGGATCAGGCTGTTGAGACCCGCCGTTGGGGAAATATTTGTAGATGAACTACATT
TGGCACGTTACTTTTATGCGATCTCAGACATAAAGGTGCGAGGAAGGTGCAAGTGCAACCTGCATGCCAC
TTCGTGTTTGTATGACAACAGCAAACTGACATGTGAATGTGAGCACAACACTACAGGTCCCGACTGTGGG
AAATGCAAGAAGAACTACCAGGGCCGACCTTGGAGCCCCGGCTCATACCTCCCCATCCCCAAAGGCACCG
CAAACACCTGTATCCCCAGCATTTCCAGTATCGGTAACTGTGAATGCTTCGGCCACTCCAATCGGTGCAG
TTATATCGATCTGCTAAACACAGTCATTTGCGTGAGCTGTAAACACAACACTAGAGGGCAGCACTGTGAG
TTATGCAGGCTGGGCTACTTCAGAAATGCTTCTGCACAGCTGGACGATGAGAATGTGTGCATAGAGTGTT
ATTGTAACCCTTTGGGCTCAATCCATGATCGTTGTAATGGCTCAGGATTTTGTGAGTGTAAGACTGGAAC
AACAGGGCCTAAATGTGATGAGTGTCTGCCAGGAAATTCCTGGTACTACGGCTGTCAACCTAATGTCTGC
GACAATGAGCTCCTGCACTGCCAGAATGGAGGGACCTGCCAGAACAATGTGCGCTGCGCGTGCCCAGACG
CCTACACCGGCATCCTCTGTGAGAAGCTAACTAGTGGATCTTCCGGAATCATCCCAGTTGAGGAGGAGAA
CCCGGACTTCTGGAACCGCGAGGCAGCCGAGGCCCTGGGTGCCGCCAAGAAGCTGCAGCCTGCACAGACA
GCCGCCAAGAACCTCATCATCTTCCTGGGCGATGGGATGGGGGTGTCTACGGTGACAGCTGCCAGGATCC
TAAAAGGGCAGAAGAAGGACAAACTGGGGCCTGAGATACCCCTGGCCATGGACCGCTTCCCATATGTGGC
TCTGTCCAAGACATACAATGTAGACAAACATGTGCCAGACAGTGGAGCCACAGCCACGGCCTACCTGTGC
GGGGTCAAGGGCAACTTCCAGACCATTGGCTTGAGTGCAGCCGCCCGCTTTAACCAGTGCAACACGACAC
GCGGCAACGAGGTCATCTCCGTGATGAATCGGGCCAAGAAAGCAGGGAAGTCAGTGGGAGTGGTAACCAC
CACACGAGTGCAGCACGCCTCGCCAGCCGGCACCTACGCCCACACGGTGAACCGCAACTGGTACTCGGAC
GCCGACGTGCCTGCCTCGGCCCGCCAGGAGGGGTGCCAGGACATCGCTACGCAGCTCATCTCCAACATGG
ACATTGACGTGATCCTAGGTGGAGGCCGAAAGTACATGTTTCGCATGGGAACCCCAGACCCTGAGTACCC
AGATGACTACAGCCAAGGTGGGACCAGGCTGGACGGGAAGAATCTGGTGCAGGAATGGCTGGCGAAGCGC
CAGGGTGCCCGGTATGTGTGGAACCGCACTGAGCTCATGCAGGCTTCCCTGGACCCGTCTGTGACCCATC
TCATGGGTCTCTTTGAGCCTGGAGACATGAAATACGAGATCCACCGAGACTCCACACTGGACCCCTCCCT
GATGGAGATGACAGAGGCTGCCCTGCGCCTGCTGAGCAGGAACCCCCGCGGCTTCTTCCTCTTCGTGGAG
GGTGGTCGCATCGACCATGGTCATCATGAAAGCAGGGCTTACCGGGCACTGACTGAGACGATCATGTTCG
ACGACGCCATTGAGAGGGCGGGCCAGCTCACCAGCGAGGAGGACACGCTGAGCCTCGTCACTGCCGACCA
CTCCCACGTCTTCTCCTTCGGAGGCTACCCCCTGCGAGGGAGCTCCATCTTCGGGCTGGCCCCTGGCAAG
GCCCGGGACAGGAAGGCCTACACGGTCCTCCTATACGGAAACGGTCCAGGCTATGTGCTCAAGGACGGCG
CCCGGCCGGATGTTACCGAGAGCGAGAGCGGGAGCCCCGAGTATCGGCAGCAGTCAGCAGTGCCCCTGGA
CGAAGAGACCCACGCAGGCGAGGACGTGGCGGTGTTCGCGCGCGGCCCGCAGGCGCACCTGGTTCACGGC
GTGCAGGAGCAGACCTTCATAGCGCACGTCATGGCCTTCGCCGCCTGCCTGGAGCCCTACACCGCCTGCG
ACCTGGCGCCCCCCGCCGGCACCACCGACGCCGCGCACCCGGGTCATCATCACCATCACCATTAATCTAG
AGATCTTATTAAAGCAGAACTTGTTTATTGCAGCTTATAATGGTTACAAATAAAGCAATAGCATCACAAA
TTTCACAAATAAAGCATTTTTTTCACTGCATTCTAGTTGTGGTTTGTCCAAACTCATCAATGTATCTTAT
CATGTCTGGTCGACTCTAGCTAGACTCTTCCGCTTCCTCGCTCACTGACTCGCTGCGCTCGGTCGTTCGG
CTGCGGCGAGCGGTATCAGCTCACTCAAAGGCGGTAATACGGTTATCCACAGAATCAGGGGATAACGCAG
GAAAGAACATGTGAGCAAAAGGCCAGCAAAAGGCCAGGAACCGTAAAAAGGCCGCGTTGCTGGCGTTTTT
CCATAGGCTCCGCCCCCCTGACGAGCATCACAAAAATCGACGCTCAAGTCAGAGGTGGCGAAACCCGACA
GGACTATAAAGATACCAGGCGTTTCCCCCTGGAAGCTCCCTCGTGCGCTCTCCTGTTCCGACCCTGCCGC
TTACCGGATACCTGTCCGCCTTTCTCCCTTCGGGAAGCGTGGCGCTTTCTCATAGCTCACGCTGTAGGTA
TCTCAGTTCGGTGTAGGTCGTTCGCTCCAAGCTGGGCTGTGTGCACGAACCCCCCGTTCAGCCCGACCGC
TGCGCCTTATCCGGTAACTATCGTCTTGAGTCCAACCCGGTAAGACACGACTTATCGCCACTGGCAGCAG
CCACTGGTAACAGGATTAGCAGAGCGAGGTATGTAGGCGGTGCTACAGAGTTCTTGAAGTGGTGGCCTAA
CTACGGCTACACTAGAAGAACAGTATTTGGTATCTGCGCTCTGCTGAAGCCAGTTACCTTCGGAAAAAGA
GTTGGTAGCTCTTGATCCGGCAAACAAACCACCGCTGGTAGCGGTGGTTTTTTTGTTTGCAAGCAGCAGA
TTACGCGCAGAAAAAAAGGATCTCAAGAAGATCCTTTGATCTTTTCTACGGGGTCTGACGCTCAGTGGAA
CGAAAACTCACGTTAAGGGATTTTGGTCATGAGATTATCAAAAAGGATCTTCACCTAGATCCTTTTAAAT
TAAAAATGAAGTTTTAAATCAATCTAAAGTATATATGAGTAAACTTGGTCTGACAGTTACCAATGCTTAA
TCAGTGAGGCACCTATCTCAGCGATCTGTCTATTTCGTTCATCCATAGTTGCCTGACTCCCCGTCGTGTA
GATAACTACGATACGGGAGGGCTTACCATCTGGCCCCAGTGCTGCAATGATACCGCGAGACCCACGCTCA
CCGGCTCCAGATTTATCAGCAATAAACCAGCCAGCCGGAAGGGCCGAGCGCAGAAGTGGTCCTGCAACTT
TATCCGCCTCCATCCAGTCTATTAATTGTTGCCGGGAAGCTAGAGTAAGTAGTTCGCCAGTTAATAGTTT
GCGCAACGTTGTTGCCATTGCTACAGGCATCGTGGTGTCACGCTCGTCGTTTGGTATGGCTTCATTCAGC
TCCGGTTCCCAACGATCAAGGCGAGTTACATGATCCCCCATGTTGTGCAAAAAAGCGGTTAGCTCCTTCG
GTCCTCCGATCGTTGTCAGAAGTAAGTTGGCCGCAGTGTTATCACTCATGGTTATGGCAGCACTGCATAA
TTCTCTTACTGTCATGCCATCCGTAAGATGCTTTTCTGTGACTGGTGAGTACTCAACCAAGTCATTCTGA
GAATAGTGTATGCGGCGACCGAGTTGCTCTTGCCCGGCGTCAATACGGGATAATACCGCGCCACATAGCA
GAACTTTAAAAGTGCTCATCATTGGAAAACGTTCTTCGGGGCGAAAACTCTCAAGGATCTTACCGCTGTT
GAGATCCAGTTCGATGTAACCCACTCGTGCACCCAACTGATCTTCAGCATCTTTTACTTTCACCAGCGTT
TCTGGGTGAGCAAAAACAGGAAGGCAAAATGCCGCAAAAAAGGGAATAAGGGCGACACGGAAATGTTGAA
TACTCATACTCTTCCTTTTTCAATATTATTGAAGCATTTATCAGGGTTATTGTCTCATGAGCGGATACAT
ATTTGAATGTATTTAGAAAAATAAACAAATAGGGGTTCCGCGCACATTTCCCCGAAAAGTGCCACCTGAC
GTCTAAGAAACCATTATTATCATGACATTAACCTATAAAAATAGGCGTATCACGAGGCCCTTTCGTCTCG
CGCGTTTCGGTGATGACGGTGAAAACCTCTGACACATGCAGCTCCCGGAGGAATGTGTGTCAGTTAGGGT
GTGGAAAGTCCCCAGGCTCCCCAGGCAGGCAGAAGTATGCAAAGCATGCATCTCAATTAGTCAGCAACCA
GGTGTGGAAAGTCCCCAGGCTCCCCAGCAGGCAGAAGTATGCAAAGCATGCATCTCAATTAGTCAGCAAC
CATAGTCCCGCCCCTAACTCCGCCCATCCCGCCCCTAACTCCGCCCAGTTCCGCCCATTCTCCGCCCCAT
GGCTGACTAATTTTTTTTATTTATGCAGAGGCCGAGGCCGCCTCTGCCTCTGAGCTATTCCAGAAGTAGT
GAGGAGGCTTTTTTGGAGGCCTAGGCTTTTGCAAAAAGCTCCCGGGAGCTTGTATATCCATTTTCGTCCC
GGAGACGGTCACAGCTTGTCTGTAAGCGGATGCCGGGAGCAGACAAGCCCGTCAGGGCGCGTCAGCGGGT
GTTGGCGGGTGTCGGGGCTGGCTTAACTATGCGGCATCAGAGCAGATTGTACTGAGAGTGCACCATATGC
GGTGTGAAATACCGCACAGATGCGTAAGGAGAAAATACCGCATCAGGAAATTGTAAGCGTTAATATTTTG
TTAAAATTCGCGTTAAATTTTTGTTAAATCAGCTCATTTTTTAACCAATAGGCCGAAATCGGCAAAATCC
CTTATAAATCAAAAGAATAGACCGAGATAGGGT
[37 nt withheld, positions 7524-7560]
AAAGAACGTGGACTCCAACGTCAAAGG
[49 nt withheld, positions 7588-7636]
T
[91 nt withheld, positions 7638-7728]
G
[124 nt withheld, positions 7730-7853]
CCATTCGCCATTCAGGCTGCGCAACTGTTGGGAAGGGCGATCGGTGCGGGCCTCTTCGCTATTACGCCAG
CTGGCGAAAGGGGGATGTGCTGCAAGGCGATTAAGTTGGGTAACGCCAGGGTTTTCCCAGTCACGACGTT
GTAAAACGACGGCCAGTGAATT
