>Addgene plasmid #71984 | Ntng1.a-AP-His | addgene partial sequence | sequence record 135163 | pMRB101-F 5'-aagatgcaggcagctgagtt-3'
GTTGCGGTGCTGTTAACGGTGGAGGGCAGTGTAGTCTGAGCAGTACTCGTTGCTGCCGCGCGCGCCACCA
GACATAATAGCTGACAGACTAACAGACTGTTCCTTTCCATGGGTCTTTTCTGCAGAAGCTTGAATTCTCG
AGGATCCGCGGCCGCGCCACCATGTATTTGTCAAGATTCCTGTCGATCCATGCCCTGTGGGTGACAGTGT
CCTCTGTGATGCAGCCCTACCTTTTCGTGTGGGGACATTATGATGTATGTAAGAGCCTGATTTACACAGA
AGAAGGCAAAGTTTGGGATTACACAGCCTGCCAGCCGGAATCCACGGACATGACCAAGTATCTGAAAGTG
AAACTGGACCCTCCGGATATTACCTGTGGAGACCCTCCAGAGTCCTTCTGTGCAATGGGCAACCCTTACA
TGTGCAATAATGAGTGTGATGCGAGTACCCCTGAACTGGCACACCCTCCTGAGCTGATGTTTGATTTTGA
AGGAAGACATCCCTCCACATTTTGGCAGTCTGCTACTTGGAAGGAGTACCCCAAACCTCTCCAGGTTAAC
ATCACTCTGTCTTGGAGCAAAACCATTGAACTCACAGACAACATAGTTATTACCTTTGAATCGGGGCGTC
CAGACCAAATGATCCTAGAGAAATCTCTCGACTACGGACGAACATGGCAGCCCTATCAGTATTATGCCAC
AGACTGCCTCCATGCATTCCACATGGACCCGAAATCCGTGAAGGATTTATCTCAGCACACGGTCTTGGAA
ATCATTTGCACGGAAGAGTACTCCACTGGGTACTCCACGAATAGCAA
