>Addgene plasmid #71984 | Ntng1.a-AP-His | addgene partial sequence | sequence record 136502 | SV40pA-R 5'-GAAATTTGTGATGCTATTGC-3'
ATAAGATCTCTAGATTAATGGTGATGGTGATGATGACCCGGGTGCGCGGCGTCGGTGGTGCCGGCGGGGG
GCGCCAGGTCGCAGGCGGTGTAGGGCTCCAGGCAGGCGGCGAAGGCCATGACGTGCGCTATGAAGGTCTG
CTCCTGCACGCCGTGAACCAGGTGCGCCTGCGGGCCGCGCGCGAACACCGCCACGTCCTCGCCTGCGTGG
GTCTCTTCGTCCAGGGGCACTGCTGACTGCTGCCGATACTCGGGGCTCCCGCTCTCGCTCTCGGTAACAT
CCGGCCGGGCGCCGTCCTTGAGCACATAGCCTGGACCGTTTCCGTATAGGAGGACCGTGTAGGCCTTCCT
GTCCCGGGCCTTGCCAGGGGCCAGCCCGAAGATGGAGCTCCCTCGCAGGGGGTAGCCTCCGAAGGAGAAG
ACGTGGGAGTGGTCGGCAGTGACGAGGCTCAGCGTGTCCTCCTCGCTGGTGAGCTGGCCCGCCCTCTCAA
TGGCGTCGTCGAACATGATCGTCTCAGTCAGTGCCCGGTAAGCCCTGCTTTCATGATGACCATGGTCGAT
GCGACCACCCTCCACGAAGAGGAAGAAGCCGCGGGGGTTCCTGCTCAGCAGGCGCAGGGCAGCCTCTGTC
ATCTCCATCAGGGAGGGGTCCAGTGTGGAGTCTCGGTGGATCTCGTATTTCATGTCTCCAGGCTCAAAGA
GACCCATGAGATGGGTCACAGACGGGTCCAGGGAAGCCTGCATGAGCTCAGTGCGGTTCCACACATACCG
G
